>Addgene plasmid #193400 | pNC-Cam2304-RNAi | addgene full sequence | sequence record 408840 | Addgene NGS Result
AGTGGTCTCTGTCCAGTCCTGGCCTCGTCGGCCATTCTCGACTAAGTTGGCAGCATCACCCGACGCACTT
TGCGCCGAATAAATACCTGTGACGGAAGATCACTTCGCAGAATAAATAAATCCTGGTGTCCCTGTTGATA
CCGGGAAGCCCTGGGCCAACTTTTGGCGAAAATGAGACGTTGATCGGCACGTAAGAGGTTCCAACTTTCA
CCATAATGAAATAAGATCACTACCGGGCGTATTTTTTGAGTTATCGAGATTTTCAGGAGCTAAGGAAGCT
AAACTTTTGCTGACGAGAACAGGGACTGGTGAAATGCAGTTTAAGGTTTACACCTATAAAAGAGAGAGCC
GTTATCGTCTGTTTGTGGATGTACAGAGTGATATTATTGACACGCCTGGGCGACGGATGGTGATCCCCCT
GGCCAGTGCACGTCTGCTGTCAGATAAAGTCTCCCGTGAACTTTACCCGGTGGTGCATATCGGGGATGAA
AGCTGGCGCATGATGACCACCGATATGGCCAGTGTGCCGGTATCCGTTATCGGGGAAGAAGTGGCTGATC
TCAGCCACCGCGAAAATGACATCAAAAACGCCATTAACCTGATGTTCTGGGGAATATAAATGTCAGGCTC
CCTTATACACAGGGCCAGTCTGGCCACTTGTGGTCTGCTGAGACCACGAGCCCTTGGTAAGGAAATAATT
ATTTTCTTTTTTCCTTTTAGTATAAAATAGTTAAGTGATGTTAATTAGTATGATTATAATAATATAGTTG
TTATAATTGTGAAAAAATAATTTATAAATATATTGTTTACATAAACAACATAGTAATGTAAAAAAATATG
ACAAGTGATGTGTAAGACGAAGAAGATAAAAGTTGAGAGTAAGTATATTATTTTTAATGAATTTGATCGA
ACATGTAAGATGATATACGGCCGAAGAGGTTCCAACTTTCACCATAATGAAATAAGATCACTACCGGGCG
TATTTTTTGAGTTATCGAGATTTTCAGGAGCTAAGGAAGCTAAAATGGAGAAAAAAATCACTGGATATAC
CACCGTTGATATATCCCAATGGCATCGTAAAGAACATTTTGAGGCATTTCAGTCAGTTGTTCAATGTACC
TATAACCAGACCGTTCAGCTGGATATTACGGCCTTTTTAAAGACCGTAAAGAAAAATAAGCACAAGTTTT
ATCCGGCCTTTATTCACATTCTTGCCCGCCTGATGAATGCTCATCCGGAATTCCGTATGGCAATGAAAGA
CGGTGAGCTGGTGATATGGGATAGTGTTCACCCTTGTTACACCGTTTTCCATGAGCAAACTGAAACGTTT
TCATCGCTCTGGAGTGAATACCACGACGATTTCCGGCAGTTTCTACACATATATTCGCAAGATGTGGCGT
GTTACGGTGAAAACCTGGCCTATTTCCCTAAAGGGTTTATTGAGAATATGTTTTTCGTCTCAGCCAATCC
CTGGGTGAGTTTCACCAGTTTTGATTTAAACGTGGCCAATATGGACAACTTCTTCGCCCCCGTTTTCACC
ATGGGCAAATATTATACGCAAGGCGACAAGGTGCTGATGCCGCTGGCGATTCAGGTTCATCATGCCGTTT
GTGATGGCTTCCATGTCGGCAGAATGCTTAATGAATTACAACAGTACTGCGATGAGTGGCAGGGGGGGCG
TAAACGCCGCGTGGATCCGGCTTACTAAAAGCCAGATAACAGTATGCGTATTTGCGCGCTGATTTTTGCG
GTATAAGAATATATACTGATATGTCGGCCCATAATAGTAATTCTAGCTGGTTTGATGAATTAAATATCAA
TGATAAAATACTATAGTAAAAATAAGAATAAATAAATTAAAATAATATTTTTTTATGATTAATAGTTTAT
TATATAATTAAATATCTATACCATTACTAAATATTTTAGTTTAAAAGTTAATAAATATTTTGTTAGAAAT
TCCAATCTGCTTGTAATTTATCAATAAACAAAATATTAAATAACAAGCTAAAGTAACAAATAATATCAAA
CTAATAGAAACAGTAATCTAATGTAACAAAACATAATCTAATGCTAATATAACAAAGCGCAAGATCTATC
AATTTTATATAGTATTATTTTCAATCAACATTCTCATTAATTTCTAAATAATACTTGTAGTTTTATTAAC
TTCTAAATGGATTGACTATTAATTAAATGAATTAGTCGAACATGAATAAACAAGGTAACATGATAGATCA
TGTCATTGTGTTATCATTGATCTTACATTTGGATTGATTACAGTTGGTCTGGTCTCAGCAGACCACAAGT
GGCCAGACTGGCCCTGTGTATAAGGGAGCCTGACATTTATATTCCCCAGAACATCAGGTTAATGGCGTTT
TTGATGTCATTTTCGCGGTGGCTGAGATCAGCCACTTCTTCCCCGATAACGGATACCGGCACACTGGCCA
TATCGGTGGTCATCATGCGCCAGCTTTCATCCCCGATATGCACCACCGGGTAAAGTTCACGGGAGACTTT
ATCTGACAGCAGACGTGCACTGGCCAGGGGGATCACCATCCGTCGCCCAGGCGTGTCAATAATATCACTC
TGTACATCCACAAACAGACGATAACGGCTCTCTCTTTTATAGGTGTAAACCTTAAACTGCATTTCACCAG
TCCCTGTTCTCGTCAGCAAAAGTTTAGCTTCCTTAGCTCCTGAAAATCTCGATAACTCAAAAAATACGCC
CGGTAGTGATCTTATTTCATTATGGTGAAAGTTGGAACCTCTTACGTGCCGATCAACGTCTCATTTTCGC
CAAAAGTTGGCCCAGGGCTTCCCGGTATCAACAGGGACACCAGGATTTATTTATTCTGCGAAGTGATCTT
CCGTCACAGGTATTTATTCGGCGCAAAGTGCGTCGGGTGATGCTGCCAACTTAGTCGAGAATGGCCGACG
AGGCCAGGACTGGACAGAGACCACTGGTGACCAGCTCGAATTTCCCCGATCGTTCAAACATTTGGCAATA
AAGTTTCTTAAGATTGAATCCTGTTGCCGGTCTTGCGATGATTATCATATAATTTCTGTTGAATTACGTT
AAGCATGTAATAATTAACATGTAATGCATGACGTTATTTATGAGATGGGTTTTTATGATTAGAGTCCCGC
AATTATACATTTAATACGCGATAGAAAACAAAATATAGCGCGCAAACTAGGATAAATTATCGCGCGCGGT
GTCATCTATGTTACTAGATCGGGAATTAAACTATCAGTGTTTGACAGGATATATTGGCGGGTAAACCTAA
GAGAAAAGAGCGTTTATTAGAATAATCGGATATTTAAAAGGGCGTGAAAAGGTTTATCCGTTCGTCCATT
TGTATGTGCATGCCAACCACAGGGTTCCCCTCGGGATCAAAGTACTTTGATCCAACCCCTCCGCTGCTAT
AGTGCAGTCGGCTTCTGACGTTCAGTGCAGCCGTCTTCTGAAAACGACATGTCGCACAAGTCCTAAGTTA
CGCGACAGGCTGCCGCCCTGCCCTTTTCCTGGCGTTTTCTTGTCGCGTGTTTTAGTCGCATAAAGTAGAA
TACTTGCGACTAGAACCGGAGACATTACGCCATGAACAAGAGCGCCGCCGCTGGCCTGCTGGGCTATGCC
CGCGTCAGCACCGACGACCAGGACTTGACCAACCAACGGGCCGAACTGCACGCGGCCGGCTGCACCAAGC
TGTTTTCCGAGAAGATCACCGGCACCAGGCGCGACCGCCCGGAGCTGGCCAGGATGCTTGACCACCTACG
CCCTGGCGACGTTGTGACAGTGACCAGGCTAGACCGCCTGGCCCGCAGCACCCGCGACCTACTGGACATT
GCCGAGCGCATCCAGGAGGCCGGCGCGGGCCTGCGTAGCCTGGCAGAGCCGTGGGCCGACACCACCACGC
CGGCCGGCCGCATGGTGTTGACCGTGTTCGCCGGCATTGCCGAGTTCGAGCGTTCCCTAATCATCGACCG
CACCCGGAGCGGGCGCGAGGCCGCCAAGGCGCGAGGCGTGAAGTTTGGCCCCCGCCCTACCCTCACCCCG
GCACAGATCGCGCACGCCCGCGAGCTGATCGACCAGGAAGGCCGCACCGTGAAAGAGGCGGCTGCACTGC
TTGGCGTGCATCGCTCGACCCTGTACCGCGCACTTGAGCGCAGCGAGGAAGTGACGCCCACCGAGGCCAG
GCGGCGCGGTGCCTTCCGTGAGGACGCATTGACCGAGGCCGACGCCCTGGCGGCCGCCGAGAATGAACGC
CAAGAGGAACAAGCATGAAACCGCACCAGGACGGCCAGGACGAACCGTTTTTCATTACCGAAGAGATCGA
GGCGGAGATGATCGCGGCCGGGTACGTGTTCGAGCCGCCCGCGCACGTCTCAACCGTGCGGCTGCATGAA
ATCCTGGCCGGTTTGTCTGATGCCAAGCTGGCGGCCTGGCCGGCGAGCTTGGCCGCTGAAGAAACCGAGC
GCCGCCGTCTAAAAAGGTGATGTGTATTTGAGTAAAACAGCTTGCGTCATGCGGTCGCTGCGTATATGAT
GCGATGAGTAAATAAACAAATACGCAAGGGGAACGCATGAAGGTTATCGCTGTACTTAACCAGAAAGGCG
GGTCAGGCAAGACGACCATCGCAACCCATCTAGCCCGCGCCCTGCAACTCGCCGGGGCCGATGTTCTGTT
AGTCGATTCCGATCCCCAGGGCAGTGCCCGCGATTGGGCGGCCGTGCGGGAAGATCAACCGCTAACCGTT
GTCGGCATCGACCGCCCGACGATTGACCGCGACGTGAAGGCCATCGGCCGGCGCGACTTCGTAGTGATCG
ACGGAGCGCCCCAGGCGGCGGACTTGGCTGTGTCCGCGATCAAGGCAGCCGACTTCGTGCTGATTCCGGT
GCAGCCAAGCCCTTACGACATATGGGCCACCGCCGACCTGGTGGAGCTGGTTAAGCAGCGCATTGAGGTC
ACGGATGGAAGGCTACAAGCGGCCTTTGTCGTGTCGCGGGCGATCAAAGGCACGCGCATCGGCGGTGAGG
TTGCCGAGGCGCTGGCCGGGTACGAGCTGCCCATTCTTGAGTCCCGTATCACGCAGCGCGTGAGCTACCC
AGGCACTGCCGCCGCCGGCACAACCGTTCTTGAATCAGAACCCGAGGGCGACGCTGCCCGCGAGGTCCAG
GCGCTGGCCGCTGAAATTAAATCAAAACTCATTTGAGTTAATGAGGTAAAGAGAAAATGAGCAAAAGCAC
AAACACGCTAAGTGCCGGCCGTCCGAGCGCACGCAGCAGCAAGGCTGCAACGTTGGCCAGCCTGGCAGAC
ACGCCAGCCATGAAGCGGGTCAACTTTCAGTTGCCGGCGGAGGATCACACCAAGCTGAAGATGTACGCGG
TACGCCAAGGCAAGACCATTACCGAGCTGCTATCTGAATACATCGCGCAGCTACCAGAGTAAATGAGCAA
ATGAATAAATGAGTAGATGAATTTTAGCGGCTAAAGGAGGCGGCATGGAAAATCAAGAACAACCAGGCAC
CGACGCCGTGGAATGCCCCATGTGTGGAGGAACGGGCGGTTGGCCAGGCGTAAGCGGCTGGGTTGCCTGC
CGGCCCTGCAATGGCACTGGAACCCCCAAGCCCGAGGAATCGGCGTGAGCGGTCGCAAACCATCCGGCCC
GGTACAAATCGGCGCGGCGCTGGGTGATGACCTGGTGGAGAAGTTGAAGGCGGCGCAGGCCGCCCAGCGG
CAACGCATCGAGGCAGAAGCACGCCCCGGTGAATCGTGGCAAGCGGCCGCTGATCGAATCCGCAAAGAAT
CCCGGCAACCGCCGGCAGCCGGTGCGCCGTCGATTAGGAAGCCGCCCAAGGGCGACGAGCAACCAGATTT
TTTCGTTCCGATGCTCTATGACGTGGGCACCCGCGATAGTCGCAGCATCATGGACGTGGCCGTTTTCCGT
CTGTCGAAGCGTGACCGACGAGCTGGCGAGGTGATCCGCTACGAGCTTCCAGACGGGCACGTAGAGGTTT
CCGCAGGGCCGGCGGGCATGGCCAGTGTGTGGGATTACGACCTGGTACTGATGGCGGTTTCCCATCTAAC
CGAATCCATGAACCGATACCGGGAAGGGAAGGGAGACAAGCCCGGCCGCGTGTTCCGTCCACACGTTGCG
GACGTACTCAAGTTCTGCCGGCGAGCCGATGGCGGAAAGCAGAAAGACGACCTGGTAGAAACCTGCATTC
GGTTAAACACCACGCACGTTGCCATGCAGCGTACGAAGAAGGCCAAGAACGGCCGCCTGGTGACGGTATC
CGAGGGTGAAGCCTTGATTAGCCGCTACAAGATCGTAAAGAGCGAAACCGGGCGGCCGGAGTACATCGAG
ATCGAGCTAGCTGATTGGATGTACCGCGAGATCACAGAAGGCAAGAACCCGGACGTGCTGACGGTTCACC
CCGATTACTTTTTGATCGATCCCGGCATCGGCCGTTTTCTCTACCGCCTGGCACGCCGCGCCGCAGGCAA
GGCAGAAGCCAGATGGTTGTTCAAGACGATCTACGAACGCAGTGGCAGCGCCGGAGAGTTCAAGAAGTTC
TGTTTCACCGTGCGCAAGCTGATCGGGTCAAATGACCTGCCGGAGTACGATTTGAAGGAGGAGGCGGGGC
AGGCTGGCCCGATCCTAGTCATGCGCTACCGCAACCTGATCGAGGGCGAAGCATCCGCCGGTTCCTAATG
TACGGAGCAGATGCTAGGGCAAATTGCCCTAGCAGGGGAAAAAGGTCGAAAAGGTCTCTTTCCTGTGGAT
AGCACGTACATTGGGAACCCAAAGCCGTACATTGGGAACCGGAACCCGTACATTGGGAACCCAAAGCCGT
ACATTGGGAACCGGTCACACATGTAAGTGACTGATATAAAAGAGAAAAAAGGCGATTTTTCCGCCTAAAA
CTCTTTAAAACTTATTAAAACTCTTAAAACCCGCCTGGCCTGTGCATAACTGTCTGGCCAGCGCACAGCC
GAAGAGCTGCAAAAAGCGCCTACCCTTCGGTCGCTGCGCTCCCTACGCCCCGCCGCTTCGCGTCGGCCTA
TCGCGGCCGCTGGCCGCTCAAAAATGGCTGGCCTACGGCCAGGCAATCTACCAGGGCGCGGACAAGCCGC
GCCGTCGCCACTCGACCGCCGGCGCCCACATCAAGGCACCCTGCCTCGCGCGTTTCGGTGATGACGGTGA
AAACCTCTGACACATGCAGCTCCCGGAGACGGTCACAGCTTGTCTGTAAGCGGATGCCGGGAGCAGACAA
GCCCGTCAGGGCGCGTCAGCGGGTGTTGGCGGGTGTCGGGGCGCAGCCATGACCCAGTCACGTAGCGATA
GCGGAGTGTATACTGGCTTAACTATGCGGCATCAGAGCAGATTGTACTGAGAGTGCACCATATGCGGTGT
GAAATACCGCACAGATGCGTAAGGAGAAAATACCGCATCAGGCGCTCTTCCGCTTCCTCGCTCACTGACT
CGCTGCGCTCGGTCGTTCGGCTGCGGCGAGCGGTATCAGCTCACTCAAAGGCGGTAATACGGTTATCCAC
AGAATCAGGGGATAACGCAGGAAAGAACATGTGAGCAAAAGGCCAGCAAAAGGCCAGGAACCGTAAAAAG
GCCGCGTTGCTGGCGTTTTTCCATAGGCTCCGCCCCCCTGACGAGCATCACAAAAATCGACGCTCAAGTC
AGAGGTGGCGAAACCCGACAGGACTATAAAGATACCAGGCGTTTCCCCCTGGAAGCTCCCTCGTGCGCTC
TCCTGTTCCGACCCTGCCGCTTACCGGATACCTGTCCGCCTTTCTCCCTTCGGGAAGCGTGGCGCTTTCT
CATAGCTCACGCTGTAGGTATCTCAGTTCGGTGTAGGTCGTTCGCTCCAAGCTGGGCTGTGTGCACGAAC
CCCCCGTTCAGCCCGACCGCTGCGCCTTATCCGGTAACTATCGTCTTGAGTCCAACCCGGTAAGACACGA
CTTATCGCCACTGGCAGCAGCCACTGGTAACAGGATTAGCAGAGCGAGGTATGTAGGCGGTGCTACAGAG
TTCTTGAAGTGGTGGCCTAACTACGGCTACACTAGAAGGACAGTATTTGGTATCTGCGCTCTGCTGAAGC
CAGTTACCTTCGGAAAAAGAGTTGGTAGCTCTTGATCCGGCAAACAAACCACCGCTGGTAGCGGTGGTTT
TTTTGTTTGCAAGCAGCAGATTACGCGCAGAAAAAAAGGATCTCAAGAAGATCCTTTGATCTTTTCTACG
GGGTCTGACGCTCAGTGGAACGAAAACTCACGTTAAGGGATTTTGGTCATGCATTCTAGGTACTAAAACA
ATTCATCCAGTAAAATATAATATTTTATTTTCTCCCAATCAGGCTTGATCCCCAGTAAGTCAAAAAATAG
CTCGACATACTGTTCTTCCCCGATATCCTCCCTGATCGACCGGACGCAGAAGGCAATGTCATACCACTTG
TCCGCCCTGCCGCTTCTCCCAAGATCAATAAAGCCACTTACTTTGCCATCTTTCACAAAGATGTTGCTGT
CTCCCAGGTCGCCGTGGGAAAAGACAAGTTCCTCTTCGGGCTTTTCCGTCTTTAAAAAATCATACAGCTC
GCGCGGATCTTTAAATGGAGTGTCTTCTTCCCAGTTTTCGCAATCCACATCGGCCAGATCGTTATTCAGT
AAGTAATCCAATTCGGCTAAGCGGCTGTCTAAGCTATTCGTATAGGGACAATCCGATATGTCGATGGAGT
GAAAGAGCCTGATGCACTCCGCATACAGCTCGATAATCTTTTCAGGGCTTTGTTCATCTTCATACTCTTC
CGAGCAAAGGACGCCATCGGCCTCACTCATGAGCAGATTGCTCCAGCCATCATGCCGTTCAAAGTGCAGG
ACCTTTGGAACAGGCAGCTTTCCTTCCAGCCATAGCATCATGTCCTTTTCCCGTTCCACATCATAGGTGG
TCCCTTTATACCGGCTGTCCGTCATTTTTAAATATAGGTTTTCATTTTCTCCCACCAGCTTATATACCTT
AGCAGGAGACATTCCTTCCGTATCTTTTACGCAGCGGTATTTTTCGATCAGTTTTTTCAATTCCGGTGAT
ATTCTCATTTTAGCCATTTATTATTTCCTTCCTCTTTTCTACAGTATTTAAAGATACCCCAAGAAGCTAA
TTATAACAAGACGAACTCCAATTCACTGTTCCTTGCATTCTAAAACCTTAAATACCAGAAAACAGCTTTT
TCAAAGTTGTTTTCAAAGTTGGCGTATAACATAGTATCGACGGAGCCGATTTTGAAACCGCGGTGATCAC
AGGCAGCAACGCTCTGTCATCGTTACAATCAACATGCTACCCTCCGCGAGATCATCCGTGTTTCAAACCC
GGCAGCTTAGTTGCCGTTCTTCCGAATAGCATCGGTAACATGAGCAAAGTCTGCCGCCTTACAACGGCTC
TCCCGCTGACGCCGTCCCGGACTGATGGGCTGCCTGTATCGAGTGGTGATTTTGTGCCGAGCTGCCGGTC
GGGGAGCTGTTGGCTGGCTGGTGGCAGGATATATTGTGGTGTAAACAAATTGACGCTTAGACAACTTAAT
AACACATTGCGGACGTTTTTAATGTACTGAATTAACGCCGAATTAATTCGGGGGATCTGGATTTTAGTAC
TGGATTTTGGTTTTAGGAATTAGAAATTTTATTGATAGAAGTATTTTACAAATACAAATACATACTAAGG
GTTTCTTATATGCTCAACACATGAGCGAAACCCTATAGGAACCCTAATTCCCTTATCTGGGAACTACTCA
CACATTATTATGGAGAAACTCGAGCTTGTCGATCGACTCTAGCTAGAGGATCGATCCGAACCCCAGAGTC
CCGCTCAGAAGAACTCGTCAAGAAGGCGATAGAAGGCGATGCGCTGCGAATCGGGAGCGGCGATACCGTA
AAGCACGAGGAAGCGGTCAGCCCATTCGCCGCCAAGCTCTTCAGCAATATCACGGGTAGCCAACGCTATG
TCCTGATAGCGGTCCGCCACACCCAGCCGGCCACAGTCGATGAATCCAGAAAAGCGGCCATTTTCCACCA
TGATATTCGGCAAGCAGGCATCGCCATGTGTCACGACGAGATCCTCGCCGTCGGGCATGCGCGCCTTGAG
CCTGGCGAACAGTTCGGCTGGCGCGAGCCCCTGATGCTCTTCGTCCAGATCATCCTGATCGACAAGACCG
GCTTCCATCCGAGTACGTGCTCGCTCGATGCGATGTTTCGCTTGGTGGTCGAATGGGCAGGTAGCCGGAT
CAAGCGTATGCAGCCGCCGCATTGCATCAGCCATGATGGATACTTTCTCGGCAGGAGCAAGGTGAGATGA
CAGGAGATCCTGCCCCGGCACTTCGCCCAATAGCAGCCAGTCCCTTCCCGCTTCAGTGACAACGTCGAGC
ACAGCTGCGCAAGGAACGCCCGTCGTGGCCAGCCACGATAGCCGCGCTGCCTCGTCCTGGAGTTCATTCA
GGGCACCGGACAGGTCGGTCTTGACAAAAAGAACCGGGCGCCCCTGCGCTGACAGCCGAAACACGGCGGC
ATCAGAGCAGCCGATTGTCTGTTGTGCCCAGTCATAGCCGAATAGCCTCTCCACCCAAGCGGCCGGAGAA
CCTGCGTGCAATCCATCTTGTTCAATCCCCATGGTCGATCGACAGATCTGCGAAAGCTCGAGAGAGATAG
ATTTGTAGAGAGAGACTGGTGATTTCAGCGTGTCCTCTCCAAATGAAATGAACTTCCTTATATAGAGGAA
GGGTCTTGCGAAGGATAGTGGGATTGTGCGTCATCCCTTACGTCAGTGGAGATATCACATCAATCCACTT
GCTTTGAAGACGTGGTTGGAACGTCTTCTTTTTCCACGATGCTCCTCGTGGGTGGGGGTCCATCTTTGGG
ACCACTGTCGGCAGAGGCATCTTGAACGATAGCCTTTCCTTTATCGCAATGATGGCATTTGTAGGTGCCA
CCTTCCTTTTCTACTGTCCTTTTGATGAAGTGACAGATAGCTGGGCAATGGAATCCGAGGAGGTTTCCCG
ATATTACCCTTTGTTGAAAAGTCTCAATAGCCCTTTGGTCTTCTGAGACTGTATCTTTGATATTCTTGGA
GTAGACGAGAGTGTCGTGCTCCACCATGTTCACATCAATCCACTTGCTTTGAAGACGTGGTTGGAACGTC
TTCTTTTTCCACGATGCTCCTCGTGGGTGGGGGTCCATCTTTGGGACCACTGTCGGCAGAGGCATCTTGA
ACGATAGCCTTTCCTTTATCGCAATGATGGCATTTGTAGGTGCCACCTTCCTTTTCTACTGTCCTTTTGA
TGAAGTGACAGATAGCTGGGCAATGGAATCCGAGGAGGTTTCCCGATATTACCCTTTGTTGAAAAGTCTC
AATAGCCCTTTGGTCTTCTGAGACTGTATCTTTGATATTCTTGGAGTAGACGAGAGTGTCGTGCTCCACC
ATGTTGGCAAGCTGCTCTAGCCAATACGCAAACCGCCTCTCCCCGCGCGTTGGCCGATTCATTAATGCAG
CTGGCACGACAGGTTTCCCGACTGGAAAGCGGGCAGTGAGCGCAACGCAATTAATGTGAGTTAGCTCACT
CATTAGGCACCCCAGGCTTTACACTTTATGCTTCCGGCTCGTATGTTGTGTGGAATTGTGAGCGGATAAC
AATTTCACACAGGAAACAGCTATGACATGATTACGAATTCGAGCTCGGTACCCGGGGATCCTCTAGAGTC
GACCTGCAGGCATGCAAGCTTGGCACTGGCCGTCGTTTTACAACGTCGTGACTGGGAAAACCCTGGCGTT
ACCCAACTTAATCGCCTTGCAGCACATCCCCCTTTCGCCAGCTGGCGTAATAGCGAAGAGGCCCGCACCG
ATCGCCCTTCCCAACAGTTGCGCAGCCTGAATGGCGAATGCTAGAGCAGCTTGAGCTTGGATCAGATTGT
CGTTTCCCGCCTTCAGTTTAGCTTCATGGAGTCAAAGATTCAAATAGAGGACCTAACAGAACTCGCCGTA
AAGACTGGCGAACAGTTCATACAGAGTCTCTTACGACTCAATGACAAGAAGAAAATCTTCGTCAACATGG
TGGAGCACGACACACTTGTCTACTCCAAAAATATCAAAGATACAGTCTCAGAAGACCAAAGGGCAATTGA
GACTTTTCAACAAAGGGTAATATCCGGAAACCTCCTCGGATTCCATTGCCCAGCTATCTGTCACTTTATT
GTGAAGATAGTGGAAAAGGAAGGTGGCTCCTACAAATGCCATCATTGCGATAAAGGAAAGGCCATCGTTG
AAGATGCCTCTGCCGACAGTGGTCCCAAAGATGGACCCCCACCCACGAGGAGCATCGTGGAAAAAGAAGA
CGTTCCAACCACGTCTTCAAAGCAAGTGGATTGATGTGATATCTCCACTGACGTAAGGGATGACGCACAA
TCCCACTATCCTTCGCAAGACCCTTCCTCTATATAAGGAAGTTCATTTCATTTGGAGAGAACACGGGGGA
CTCTTGAC
Features (pLannotate 1.2.2; 26 found; start..end, strand, type, name):
    181..283     +  promoter       cat promoter: promoter of the E. coli cat gene encoding chloramphenicol acetyltransferase
    314..616     +  CDS            ccdB: CCDB_ECOLI - Also known as G, letB, letD. Experimental evidence at protein level: Swiss-Prot protein existence level 1. Toxic component of a type II toxin-antitoxin (TA) system, functioning in plasmid maintainence. Responsible for the post- segregational killing (PSK) of plasmid-free cells, also referred to as a plasmid addiction system. Half-life of over 2 hours. Cell killing by CcdB is accompanied by filamentation, defects in chromosome and plasmid segregation, defects in cell division, formation of anucleate cells, decreased DNA synthesis and plasmid loss. Interferes with the activity of DN
    687..2283    +  intron         PDK intron: pdk; modified pyruvate orthophosphate dikinase intron from Flaveria trinervia 3.0
   2350..2652    -  CDS            ccdB: CCDB_ECOLI - Also known as G, letB, letD. Experimental evidence at protein level: Swiss-Prot protein existence level 1. Toxic component of a type II toxin-antitoxin (TA) system, functioning in plasmid maintainence. Responsible for the post- segregational killing (PSK) of plasmid-free cells, also referred to as a plasmid addiction system. Half-life of over 2 hours. Cell killing by CcdB is accompanied by filamentation, defects in chromosome and plasmid segregation, defects in cell division, formation of anucleate cells, decreased DNA synthesis and plasmid loss. Interferes with the activity of DN
   2683..2785    -  promoter       cat promoter: promoter of the E. coli cat gene encoding chloramphenicol acetyltransferase
   2988..3240    +  terminator     NOS terminator: nopaline synthase terminator and poly(A) signal
   3262..3286    +  misc_feature   RB T-DNA repeat: right border repeat from nopaline C58 T-DNA
   3626..4027    +  CDS            Y4CG_SINFN (fragment): Protein inferred from homology: Swiss-Prot protein existence level 3. From Sinorhizobium fredii (strain NBRC 101917 / NGR234).
   4587..5216    +  CDS            pVS1 StaA: stability protein from the Pseudomonas plasmid pVS1 (Heeb et al., 2000)
   5645..6718    +  CDS            pVS1 RepA: replication protein from the Pseudomonas plasmid pVS1 (Heeb et al., 2000)
   6784..6978    +  rep_origin     pVS1 oriV: origin of replication for the Pseudomonas plasmid pVS1 (Heeb et al., 2000)
   7181..7220    +  CDS            rop (fragment): Rop protein, which maintains plasmids at low copy number; rop
   7322..7462    +  misc_feature   bom: basis of mobility region from pBR322
   7648..8236    -  rep_origin     ori: high-copy-number ColE1/pMB1/pBR322/pUC origin of replication
   8323..9117    -  CDS            KanR: aminoglycoside phosphotransferase; aphA-3; confers resistance to kanamycin
   9542..9566    +  misc_feature   LB T-DNA repeat: left border repeat from nopaline C58 T-DNA
   9644..9818    -  polyA_signal   CaMV poly(A) signal: cauliflower mosaic virus polyadenylation signal
   9875..10667   -  CDS            NeoR/KanR (fragment): aminoglycoside phosphotransferase from Tn5; aph(3')-II (or nptII); confers resistance to neomycin, kanamycin, and G418 (Geneticin®)
  10735..11411   -  promoter       CaMV 35S promoter (enhanced): cauliflower mosaic virus 35S promoter with a duplicated enhancer region
  11501..11589   +  CDS            lacI (fragment): lac repressor; lacI; The lac repressor binds to the lac operator to inhibit transcription in E. coli. This inhibition can be relieved by adding lactose or isopropyl-β-D-thiogalactopyranoside (IPTG).
  11602..11623   +  protein_bind   CAP binding site: CAP binding activates transcription in the presence of cAMP. E. coli catabolite activator protein
  11638..11668   +  promoter       lac promoter: promoter for the E. coli lac operon
  11672..11694   +  protein_bind   lac operator (fragment): The lac repressor binds to the lac operator to inhibit transcription in E. coli. This inhibition can be relieved by adding lactose or isopropyl-β-D-thiogalactopyranoside (IPTG). lac repressor encoded by lacI
  11725..11781   +  misc_feature   MCS: pUC18/19 multiple cloning site
  11784..11938   +  CDS            lacZα (fragment): LacZα fragment of β-galactosidase; lacZ fragment
  12178..12519   +  promoter       CaMV 35S promoter: strong constitutive promoter from cauliflower mosaic virus
