[The description below was written by a language model from this plasmid's Addgene catalogue record and pLannotate feature annotations shown in this document.]
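Description:
pNC-Cam2304-RNAi is an empty plant binary vector built on the pCambia2304 backbone and intended for Agrobacterium-mediated delivery of hairpin RNAi cassettes. It is designed for Nimble Cloning (NC), the insertion method used across this vector series. The backbone carries the usual pCAMBIA dual replication system. A ColE1/pBR322-type origin with the bom mobilisation region supports high-copy propagation in E. coli. The pVS1 oriV, together with the RepA replication and StaA stability genes, maintains the plasmid in Agrobacterium. Bacterial selection is by kanamycin through an aphA-3-type KanR gene located outside the T-DNA.

Between the nopaline-type left and right border repeats lie two plant expression units. One is a selectable marker, NeoR/KanR (nptII), driven by an enhanced CaMV 35S promoter and ended by the CaMV poly(A) signal, which allows kanamycin-type selection of transformed plant tissue. The other is the RNAi cassette: a CaMV 35S promoter, which reads across the origin of the circular map, followed by an NC frame, the PDK intron from Flaveria trinervia, a second NC frame in inverted orientation, and the NOS terminator. Each NC frame contains a ccdB toxin gene under the bacterial cat promoter. The unmodified vector must therefore be kept in a ccdB-tolerant strain, and replacing the frames with a target fragment provides counter-selection against the empty vector. Because the two frames face each other, a fragment inserted into both sits in sense and antisense orientation on either side of the intron. The spliced transcript can then fold into a double-stranded hairpin that triggers silencing of the matching plant gene. Remnants of the lac promoter, MCS and lacZα region from the parent vector are also present. No insert is recorded for this construct.
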