Addgene plasmid #193400: pNC-Cam2304-RNAi
Purpose: (Empty Backbone) Nimble cloning-compatible vector for plant RNAi
Depositing lab: Pu Yan. Depositing organization: Chinese Academy of Tropical Agricultural Sciences. Publication: A Nimble Cloning-compatible vector system for high-throughput gene functional analysis in plants. Yan P, Tuo D, Shen W, Deng H, Zhou P, Gao X. Plant Commun. 2023 Mar 13;4(2):100471. doi: 10.1016/j.xplc.2022.100471. Epub 2022 Nov 9. PubMed 36352791.
Backbone
  Vector backbone: pCambia2304
  Vector type: Plant Expression
Growth in bacteria
  Bacterial resistance: Kanamycin, 50 μg/mL
  Growth temperature: 37°C
  Growth strain: ccdB Survival
  Copy number: High Copy
Gene/Insert
  Gene/Insert name: None
Terms and licenses: Academic/Nonprofit Terms; Industry Terms: Not Available to Industry
Depositor comments: NC frame-PDK intron-inverted NC frame
How to cite: pNC-Cam2304-RNAi was a gift from Pu Yan (Addgene plasmid # 193400 ; http://n2t.net/addgene:193400 ; RRID:Addgene_193400)
